>Addgene plasmid #200462 | pKLV2-U6gRNA5(SMARCA4(15))-PGKpuro2ABFP-W | addgene full sequence | sequence record 419619 | Addgene NGS Result
GACGTCAATAATGACGTATGTTCCCATAGTAACGCCAATAGGGACTTTCCATTGACGTCAATGGGTGGAG
TATTTACGGTAAACTGCCCACTTGGCAGTACATCAAGTGTATCATATGCCAAGTACGCCCCCTATTGACG
TCAATGACGGTAAATGGCCCGCCTGGCATTATGCCCAGTACATGACCTTATGGGACTTTCCTACTTGGCA
GTACATCTACGTATTAGTCATCGCTATTACCATGGTGATGCGGTTTTGGCAGTACATCAATGGGCGTGGA
TAGCGGTTTGACTCACGGGGATTTCCAAGTCTCCACCCCATTGACGTCAATGGGAGTTTGTTTTGGCACC
AAAATCAACGGGACTTTCCAAAATGTCGTAACAACTCCGCCCCATTGACGCAAATGGGCGGTAGGCGTGT
ACGGTGGGAGGTCTATATAAGCAGCGCGTTTTGCCTGTACTGGGTCTCTCTGGTTAGACCAGATCTGAGC
CTGGGAGCTCTCTGGCTAACTAGGGAACCCACTGCTTAAGCCTCAATAAAGCTTGCCTTGAGTGCTTCAA
GTAGTGTGTGCCCGTCTGTTGTGTGACTCTGGTAACTAGAGATCCCTCAGACCCTTTTAGTCAGTGTGGA
AAATCTCTAGCAGTGGCGCCCGAACAGGGACTTGAAAGCGAAAGGGAAACCAGAGGAGCTCTCTCGACGC
AGGACTCGGCTTGCTGAAGCGCGCACGGCAAGAGGCGAGGGGCGGCGACTGGTGAGTACGCCAAAAATTT
TGACTAGCGGAGGCTAGAAGGAGAGAGATGGGTGCGAGAGCGTCAGTATTAAGCGGGGGAGAATTAGATC
GCGATGGGAAAAAATTCGGTTAAGGCCAGGGGGAAAGAAAAAATATAAATTAAAACATATAGTATGGGCA
AGCAGGGAGCTAGAACGATTCGCAGTTAATCCTGGCCTGTTAGAAACATCAGAAGGCTGTAGACAAATAC
TGGGACAGCTACAACCATCCCTTCAGACAGGATCAGAAGAACTTAGATCATTATATAATACAGTAGCAAC
CCTCTATTGTGTGCATCAAAGGATAGAGATAAAAGACACCAAGGAAGCTTTAGACAAGATAGAGGAAGAG
CAAAACAAAAGTAAGACCACCGCACAGCAAGCGGCCGGCCGCGCTGATCTTCAGACCTGGAGGAGGAGAT
ATGAGGGACAATTGGAGAAGTGAATTATATAAATATAAAGTAGTAAAAATTGAACCATTAGGAGTAGCAC
CCACCAAGGCAAAGAGAAGAGTGGTGCAGAGAGAAAAAAGAGCAGTGGGAATAGGAGCTTTGTTCCTTGG
GTTCTTGGGAGCAGCAGGAAGCACTATGGGCGCAGCGTCAATGACGCTGACGGTACAGGCCAGACAATTA
TTGTCTGGTATAGTGCAGCAGCAGAACAATTTGCTGAGGGCTATTGAGGCGCAACAGCATCTGTTGCAAC
TCACAGTCTGGGGCATCAAGCAGCTCCAGGCAAGAATCCTGGCTGTGGAAAGATACCTAAAGGATCAACA
GCTCCTGGGGATTTGGGGTTGCTCTGGAAAACTCATTTGCACCACTGCTGTGCCTTGGAATGCTAGTTGG
AGTAATAAATCTCTGGAACAGATTTGGAATCACACGACCTGGATGGAGTGGGACAGAGAAATTAACAATT
ACACAAGCTTAATACACTCCTTAATTGAAGAATCGCAAAACCAGCAAGAAAAGAATGAACAAGAATTATT
GGAATTAGATAAATGGGCAAGTTTGTGGAATTGGTTTAACATAACAAATTGGCTGTGGTATATAAAATTA
TTCATAATGATAGTAGGAGGCTTGGTAGGTTTAAGAATAGTTTTTGCTGTACTTTCTATAGTGAATAGAG
TTAGGCAGGGATATTCACCATTATCGTTTCAGACCCACCTCCCAACCCCGAGGGGACCCGACAGGCCCGA
AGGAATAGAAGAAGAAGGTGGAGAGAGAGACAGAGACAGATCCATTCGATTAGTGAACGGATCGGCACTG
CGTGCGCCAATTCTGCAGACAAATGGCAGTATTCATCCACAATTTTAAAAGAAAAGGGGGGATTGGGGGG
TACAGTGCAGGGGAAAGAATAGTAGACATAATAGCAACAGACATACAAACTAAAGAATTACAAAAACAAA
TTACAAAAATTCAAAATTTTCGGGTTTATTACAGGGACAGCAGAGATCCAGTTTGGTTAGTACCGGGCCC
TACGCGTCCAAGGTCGGGCAGGAAGAGGGCCTATTTCCCATGATTCCTTCATATTTGCATATACGATACA
AGGCTGTTAGAGAGATAATTAGAATTAATTTGACTGTAAACACAAAGATATTAGTACAAAATACGTGACG
TAGAAAGTAATAATTTCTTGGGTAGTTTGCAGTTTTAAAATTATGTTTTAAAATGGACTATCATATGCTT
ACCGTAACTTGAAAGTATTTCGATTTCTTGGCTTTATATATCTTGTGGAAAGGACGAAACACCGAGGTAC
GTGATGAGCGCGAGTTTAAGAGCTATGCTGGAAACAGCATAGCAAGTTTAAATAAGGCTAGTCCGTTATC
AACTTGAAAAAGTGGCACCGAGTCGGTGCTTTTTTTGGATCCAATTCTACCGGGTAGGGGAGGCGCTTTT
CCCAAGGCAGTCTGGAGCATGCGCTTTAGCAGCCCCGCTGGGCACTTGGCGCTACACAAGTGGCCTCTGG
CCTCGCACACATTCCACATCCACCGGTAGGCGCCAACCGGCTCCGTTCTTTGGTGGCCCCTTCGCGCCAC
CTTCTACTCCTCCCCTAGTCAGGAAGTTCCCCCCCGCCCCGCAGCTCGCGTCGTGCAGGACGTGACAAAT
GGAAGTAGCACGTCTCACTAGTCTCGTGCAGATGGACAGCACCGCTGAGCAATGGAAGCGGGTAGGCCTT
TGGGGCAGCGGCCAATAGCAGCTTTGCTCCTTCGCTTTCTGGGCTCAGAGGCTGGGAAGGGGTGGGTCCG
GGGGCGGGCTCAGGGGCGGGCTCAGGGGCGGGGCGGGCGCCCGAAGGTCCTCCGGAGGCCCGGCATTCTG
CACGCTTCAAAAGCGCACGTCTGCCGCGCTGTTCTCCTCTTCCTCATCTCCGGGCCTTTCGACCTGCATC
CATCTAGATCTCGAGCAGCTGAAGCTTACCATGACCGAGTACAAGCCCACGGTGCGCCTCGCCACCCGCG
ACGACGTCCCCAGGGCCGTACGCACCCTCGCCGCCGCGTTCGCCGACTACCCCGCCACGCGCCACACCGT
CGATCCGGACCGCCACATCGAGCGGGTCACCGAGCTGCAAGAACTCTTCCTCACGCGCGTCGGGCTCGAC
ATCGGCAAGGTGTGGGTCGCGGACGACGGCGCCGCGGTGGCGGTCTGGACCACGCCGGAGAGCGTCGAAG
CGGGGGCGGTGTTCGCCGAGATCGGCCCGCGCATGGCCGAGTTGAGCGGTTCCCGGCTGGCCGCGCAGCA
ACAGATGGAAGGCCTCCTGGCGCCGCACCGGCCCAAGGAGCCCGCGTGGTTCCTGGCCACCGTCGGCGTC
TCGCCCGACCACCAGGGCAAGGGTCTGGGCAGCGCCGTCGTGCTCCCCGGAGTGGAGGCGGCCGAGCGCG
CCGGGGTGCCCGCCTTCCTGGAGACCTCCGCGCCCCGCAACCTCCCCTTCTACGAGCGGCTCGGCTTCAC
CGTCACCGCCGACGTCGAGGTGCCCGAAGGACCGCGCACCTGGTGCATGACCCGCAAGCCCGGTGCCGGC
GGCGGGTCCGGAGGAGAGGGCAGAGGAAGTCTCCTAACATGCGGTGACGTGGAGGAGAATCCTGGCCCAA
TGAGCGAGCTGATTAAGGAGAACATGCACATGAAGCTGTACATGGAGGGCACCGTGGACAACCATCACTT
CAAGTGCACATCCGAGGGCGAAGGCAAGCCCTACGAGGGCACCCAGACCATGAGAATCAAGGTGGTCGAG
GGCGGCCCTCTCCCCTTCGCCTTCGACATCCTGGCTACTAGCTTCCTCTACGGCAGCAAGACCTTCATCA
ACCACACCCAGGGCATCCCCGACTTCTTCAAGCAGTCCTTCCCTGAGGGCTTCACATGGGAGAGAGTCAC
CACATACGAGGACGGGGGCGTGCTGACCGCTACCCAGGACACCAGCCTCCAGGACGGCTGCCTCATCTAC
AACGTCAAGATCAGAGGGGTGAACTTCACATCCAACGGCCCTGTGATGCAGAAGAAAACACTCGGCTGGG
AGGCCTTCACCGAGACGCTGTACCCCGCTGACGGCGGCCTGGAAGGCAGAAACGACATGGCCCTGAAGCT
CGTGGGCGGGAGCCATCTGATCGCAAACATCAAGACCACATATAGATCCAAGAAACCCGCTAAGAACCTC
AAGATGCCTGGCGTCTACTATGTGGACTACAGACTGGAAAGAATCAAGGAGGCCAACAACGAGACCTACG
TCGAGCAGCACGAGGTGGCAGTGGCCAGATACTGCGACCTCCCTAGCAAACTGGGGCACAAGCTTAATTG
AGCGGCCGCTCAACCTCTGGATTACAAAATTTGTGAAAGATTGACTGGTATTCTTAACTATGTTGCTCCT
TTTACGCTATGTGGATACGCTGCTTTAATGCCTTTGTATCATGCTATTGCTTCCCGTATGGCTTTCATTT
TCTCCTCCTTGTATAAATCCTGGTTGCTGTCTCTTTATGAGGAGTTGTGGCCCGTTGTCAGGCAACGTGG
CGTGGTGTGCACTGTGTTTGCTGACGCAACCCCCACTGGTTGGGGCATTGCCACCACCTGTCAGCTCCTT
TCCGGGACTTTCGCTTTCCCCCTCCCTATTGCCACGGCGGAACTCATCGCCGCCTGCCTTGCCCGCTGCT
GGACAGGGGCTCGGCTGTTGGGCACTGACAATTCCGTGGTGTTGTCGGGGAAATCATCGTCCTTTCCTTG
GCTGCTCGCCTGTGTTGCCACCTGGATTCTGCGCGGGACGTCCTTCTGCTACGTCCCTTCGGCCCTCAAT
CCAGCGGACCTTCCTTCCCGCGGCCTGCTGCCGGCTCTGCGGCCTCTTCCGCGTCTACGCCTTCGCCCTC
AGACGAGTCGGATCTCCCTTTGGGCCGCCTCCCCGCAGGTACCTTTAAGACCAATGACTTACAAGGCAGC
TGTAGATCTTAGCCACTTTTTAAAAGAAAAGGGGGGACTGGAAGGGCTAATTCACTCCCAAAGAAGTCAA
GATCTGCTTTTTGCCTGTACTGGGTCTCTCTGGTTAGACCAGAGTCTCTCTGGTTAGACCAGATCTGAGC
CTGGGAGCTCTCTGGCTAACTAGGGAACCCACTGCTTAAGCCTCAATAAAGCTTGCCTTGAGTGCTTCAA
GTAGTGTGTGCCCGTCTGTTGTGTGACTCTGGTAACTAGAGATCCCTCAGACCCTTTTAGTCAGTGTGGA
AAATCTCTAGCAGTTTAAACCCGCTGATCAGCCTCGACTGTGCCTTCTAGTTGCCAGCCATCTGTTGTTT
GCCCCTCCCCCGTGCCTTCCTTGACCCTGGAAGGTGCCACTCCCACTGTCCTTTCCTAATAAAATGAGGA
AATTGCATCGCATTGTCTGAGTAGGTGTCATTCTATTCTGGGGGGTGGGGTGGGGCAGGACAGCAAGGGG
GAGGATTGGGAAGTCAATAGCAGGCATGCTGGGGATGCGGTGGGCTCTATGGGCGGCCGTTAATTAAGCT
TTTGTTCCCTTTAGTGAGGGTTAATTGCGCGCTTGGCGTAATCATGGTCATAGCTGTTTCCTGTGTGAAA
TTGTTATCCGCTCACAATTCCACACAACATACGAGCCGGGAGCATAAAGTGTAAAGCCTGGGGTGCCTAA
TGAGTGAGCTAACTCACATTAATTGCGTTGCGCTCACTGCCCGCTTTCCAGTCGGGAAACCTGTCGTGCC
AGCTGCATTAATGAATCGGCCAACGCGCGGGGAGAGGCGGTTTGCGTATTGGGCGCTCTTCCGCTTCCTC
GCTCACTGACTCGCTGCGCTCGGTCGTTCGGCTGCGGCGAGCGGTATCAGCTCACTCAAAGGCGGTAATA
CGGTTATCCACAGAATCAGGGGATAACGCAGGAAAGAACATGTGAGCAAAAGGCCAGCAAAAGGCCAGGA
ACCGTAAAAAGGCCGCGTTGCTGGCGTTTTTCCATAGGCTCCGCCCCCCTGACGAGCATCACAAAAATCG
ACGCTCAAGTCAGAGGTGGCGAAACCCGACAGGACTATAAAGATACCAGGCGTTTCCCCCTGGAAGCTCC
CTCGTGCGCTCTCCTGTTCCGACCCTGCCGCTTACCGGATACCTGTCCGCCTTTCTCCCTTCGGGAAGCG
TGGCGCTTTCTCATAGCTCACGCTGTAGGTATCTCAGTTCGGTGTAGGTCGTTCGCTCCAAGCTGGGCTG
TGTGCACGAACCCCCCGTTCAGCCCGACCGCTGCGCCTTATCCGGTAACTATCGTCTTGAGTCCAACCCG
GTAAGACACGACTTATCGCCACTGGCAGCAGCCACTGGTAACAGGATTAGCAGAGCGAGGTATGTAGGCG
GTGCTACAGAGTTCTTGAAGTGGTGGCCTAACTACGGCTACACTAGAAGAACAGTATTTGGTATCTGCGC
TCTGCTGAAGCCAGTTACCTTCGGAAAAAGAGTTGGTAGCTCTTGATCCGGCAAACAAACCACCGCTGGT
AGCGGTGGTTTTTTTGTTTGCAAGCAGCAGATTACGCGCAGAAAAAAAGGATCTCAAGAAGATCCTTTGA
TCTTTTCTACGGGGTCTGACGCTCAGTGGAACGAAAACTCACGTTAAGGGATTTTGGTCATGAGATTATC
AAAAAGGATCTTCACCTAGATCCTTTTAAATTAAAAATGAAGTTTTAAATCAATCTAAAGTATATATGAG
TAAACTTGGTCTGACAGTTACCAATGCTTAATCAGTGAGGCACCTATCTCAGCGATCTGTCTATTTCGTT
CATCCATAGTTGCCTGACTCCCCGTCGTGTAGATAACTACGATACGGGAGGGCTTACCATCTGGCCCCAG
TGCTGCAATGATACCGCGAGACCCACGCTCACCGGCTCCAGATTTATCAGCAATAAACCAGCCAGCCGGA
AGGGCCGAGCGCAGAAGTGGTCCTGCAACTTTATCCGCCTCCATCCAGTCTATTAATTGTTGCCGGGAAG
CTAGAGTAAGTAGTTCGCCAGTTAATAGTTTGCGCAACGTTGTTGCCATTGCTACAGGCATCGTGGTGTC
ACGCTCGTCGTTTGGTATGGCTTCATTCAGCTCCGGTTCCCAACGATCAAGGCGAGTTACATGATCCCCC
ATGTTGTGCAAAAAAGCGGTTAGCTCCTTCGGTCCTCCGATCGTTGTCAGAAGTAAGTTGGCCGCAGTGT
TATCACTCATGGTTATGGCAGCACTGCATAATTCTCTTACTGTCATGCCATCCGTAAGATGCTTTTCTGT
GACTGGTGAGTACTCAACCAAGTCATTCTGAGAATAGTGTATGCGGCGACCGAGTTGCTCTTGCCCGGCG
TCAATACGGGATAATACCGCGCCACATAGCAGAACTTTAAAAGTGCTCATCATTGGAAAACGTTCTTCGG
GGCGAAAACTCTCAAGGATCTTACCGCTGTTGAGATCCAGTTCGATGTAACCCACTCGTGCACCCAACTG
ATCTTCAGCATCTTTTACTTTCACCAGCGTTTCTGGGTGAGCAAAAACAGGAAGGCAAAATGCCGCAAAA
AAGGGAATAAGGGCGACACGGAAATGTTGAATACTCATACTCTTCCTTTTTCAATATTATTGAAGCATTT
ATCAGGGTTATTGTCTCATGAGCGGATACATATTTGAATGTATTTAGAAAAATAAACAAATAGGGGTTCC
GCGCACATTTCCCCGAAAAGTGCCACCTAAATTGTAAGCGTTAATATTTTGTTAAAATTCGCGTTAAATT
TTTGTTAAATCAGCTCATTTTTTAACCAATAGGCCGAAATCGGCAAAATCCCTTATAAATCAAAAGAATA
GACCGAGATAGGGT
[37 nt withheld, positions 8065-8101]
AAAGAACGTGGACTCCAACGTCAAAGG
[49 nt withheld, positions 8129-8177]
T
[91 nt withheld, positions 8179-8269]
G
[124 nt withheld, positions 8271-8394]
CCCATTCGCCATTCAGGCTGCGCAACTGTTGGGAAGGGCGATCGGTGCGGGCCTCTTCGCTATTACGCCA
GCTGGCGAAAGGGGGATGTGCTGCAAGGCGATTAAGTTGGGTAACGCCAGGGTTTTCCCAGTCACGACGT
TGTAAAACGACGGCCAGTGAGCGCGCGTAATACGACTCACTATAGGGCGAATTGACTAGTACATAACTTA
CGGTAAATGGCCCGCCTGGCTGACCGCCCAACGACCCCCGCCCATT
Features (pLannotate 1.2.2; 28 found; start..end, strand, type, name):
    245..444     +  promoter       CMV promoter: human cytomegalovirus (CMV) immediate early promoter
    462..642     +  LTR            5' LTR (truncated): truncated 5' long terminal repeat (LTR) from HIV-1
    689..814     +  misc_feature   HIV-1 Ψ: packaging signal of human immunodeficiency virus type 1
    798..1136    +  CDS            HIV-1 gag (fragment): gag protein from human immunodeficiency virus 1; gag
   1313..1546    +  misc_feature   RRE: The Rev response element (RRE) of HIV-1 allows for Rev-dependent mRNA export from the nucleus to the cytoplasm.
   1923..2023    +  CDS            Rev (fragment): human immunodeficiency virus 1 (HIV-1) Rev protein; rev; enhances nuclear export of unspliced and incompletely spliced viral mRNAs
   2073..2190    +  misc_feature   cPPT/CTS: central polypurine tract and central termination sequence of HIV-1
   2265..2505    +  promoter       U6 promoter: RNA polymerase III promoter for human U6 snRNA
   2552..2619    +  misc_RNA       tracrRNA (fragment): trans-activating CRISPR RNA for the Streptococcus pyogenes CRISPR/Cas9 system
   2642..3141    +  promoter       PGK promoter: mouse phosphoglycerate kinase 1 promoter
   3181..3777    +  CDS            PuroR (fragment): puromycin N-acetyltransferase; pac from Streptomyces; confers resistance to puromycin
   3850..4548    +  CDS            TagBFP: TagBFP is a basic (constitutively fluorescent) blue fluorescent protein published in 2008, derived from Entacmaea quadricolor. It is reported to be a very rapidly-maturing monomer with very low acid sensitivity.
   4560..5146    +  misc_feature   WPRE: woodchuck hepatitis virus posttranscriptional regulatory element
   5140..5286    +  CDS            nef (fragment): NEF_HV1LA - Experimental evidence at protein level: Swiss-Prot protein existence level 1. Extracellular Nef protein targets CD4(+) T-lymphocytes for apoptosis by interacting with CXCR4 surface receptors. From Human immunodeficiency virus type 1 group M subtype B (isolate Lai) (HIV-1).
   5294..5472    +  LTR            5' LTR (truncated): truncated 5' long terminal repeat (LTR) from HIV-1
   5498..5609    +  polyA_signal   bGH poly(A) signal: bovine growth hormone polyadenylation signal
   5748..5766    -  promoter       T3 promoter: promoter for bacteriophage T3 RNA polymerase
   5811..5827    -  protein_bind   lac operator: The lac repressor binds to the lac operator to inhibit transcription in E. coli. This inhibition can be relieved by adding lactose or isopropyl-β-D-thiogalactopyranoside (IPTG). lac repressor encoded by lacI
   5835..5865    -  promoter       lac promoter: promoter for the E. coli lac operon
   5880..5901    -  protein_bind   CAP binding site: CAP binding activates transcription in the presence of cAMP. E. coli catabolite activator protein
   5914..6006    -  CDS            lacI (fragment): lac repressor; lacI; The lac repressor binds to the lac operator to inhibit transcription in E. coli. This inhibition can be relieved by adding lactose or isopropyl-β-D-thiogalactopyranoside (IPTG).
   6189..6777    -  rep_origin     ori: high-copy-number ColE1/pMB1/pBR322/pUC origin of replication
   6948..7808    -  CDS            AmpR: β-lactamase; bla; confers resistance to ampicillin, carbenicillin, and related antibiotics
   7809..7913    -  promoter       AmpR promoter: bla
   7966..8394    -  rep_origin     f1 ori (sequence partly withheld): f1 bacteriophage origin of replication; arrow indicates direction of (+) strand synthesis
   8399..8554    -  CDS            lacZα (fragment): LacZα fragment of β-galactosidase; lacZ fragment
   8562..8580    +  promoter       T7 promoter: promoter for bacteriophage T7 RNA polymerase
   8594..244     +  enhancer       CMV enhancer (across the origin): human cytomegalovirus immediate early enhancer
