[The description below was written by a language model from this plasmid's Addgene catalogue record and pLannotate feature annotations shown in this document.]
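Description:
pKLV2-U6gRNA5(SMARCA4(15))-PGKpuro2ABFP-W is an 8,650 bp HIV-1-based lentiviral transfer plasmid that delivers a single CRISPR guide RNA against human SMARCA4 (BRG1), the ATPase subunit of BAF chromatin-remodelling complexes. It was made by inserting the guide oligonucleotide into the BbsI sites of the parental pKLV2-U6gRNA5(BbsI)-PGKpuro2ABFP-W backbone, destroying both sites in the process. In E. coli the plasmid replicates from a high-copy ColE1/pUC-type origin and is selected with ampicillin through the bla gene. An f1 origin and remnants of a lac/lacZα cloning region flanked by T7 and T3 promoters are also present.

The viral genome is transcribed from a CMV enhancer/promoter fused to a truncated 5' LTR, followed by the Ψ packaging signal with a gag fragment, the RRE for Rev-dependent export, and the cPPT/CTS. Downstream, a human U6 RNA polymerase III promoter drives the SMARCA4 spacer joined to a Streptococcus pyogenes tracrRNA-derived scaffold. A separate mouse PGK promoter expresses puromycin N-acetyltransferase and TagBFP. As the construct name indicates, these are linked by a 2A peptide, so transduced cells can be both drug-selected and tracked by blue fluorescence. A WPRE enhances transcript expression, and the cassette ends in a truncated 3' LTR followed by a bGH polyadenylation signal.

No Cas9 is encoded, so the vector is meant for cells that express SpCas9 from another source. The associated study concerns the canonical BAF complex in human T-cell acute lymphoblastic leukaemia, consistent with use of this guide for SMARCA4 knockout and for fluorescence-based tracking of transduced cells.
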