Addgene plasmid #200462: pKLV2-U6gRNA5(SMARCA4(15))-PGKpuro2ABFP-W
Purpose: Lentiviral vector expressing gRNA targeting human SMARCA4
Depositing lab: Kosuke Yusa. Depositing organization: Kyoto University, Institute for Life and Medical Sciences. Publication: Canonical BAF complex regulates the oncogenic program in human T-cell acute lymphoblastic leukemia. Aoki K, Hyuga M, Tarumoto Y, Nishibuchi G, Ueda A, Ochi Y, Sugino S, Mikami T, Kobushi H, Kato I, Akahane K, Inukai T, Takaori-Kondo A, Takita J, Ogawa S, Yusa K. Blood. 2023 Nov 3:blood.2023020857. doi: 10.1182/blood.2023020857. PubMed 37922452.
Backbone
  Vector backbone: pKLV2-U6gRNA5(BbsI)-PGKpuro2ABFP-W
  Backbone manufacturer: addgene
  Backbone size w/o insert (bp): 8648
  Total vector size (bp): 8650
  Vector type: Lentiviral
  Selectable markers: Puromycin
Growth in bacteria
  Bacterial resistance: Ampicillin, 100 μg/mL
  Growth temperature: 37°C
  Growth strain: NEB Stable
  Copy number: Unknown
Gene/Insert
  Gene/Insert name: SMARCA4(15)
  gRNA/shRNA sequence: AGGTACGTGATGAGCGCGA
  Species: H. sapiens (human)
  Entrez Gene: SMARCA4 (a.k.a. BAF190, BAF190A, BRG1, CSS4, MRD16, OTSC12, RTPS2, SNF2, SNF2-beta, SNF2L4, SNF2LB, SWI2, hSNF2b)
  Cloning method: Restriction Enzyme; 5′ cloning site BbsI (destroyed during cloning); 3′ cloning site BbsI (destroyed during cloning)
  Sequencing primers: 5′ AGATAATTAGAATTAATTTGACTG
Terms and licenses: Academic/Nonprofit Terms; Industry Terms: Not Available to Industry
How to cite: pKLV2-U6gRNA5(SMARCA4(15))-PGKpuro2ABFP-W was a gift from Kosuke Yusa (Addgene plasmid # 200462 ; http://n2t.net/addgene:200462 ; RRID:Addgene_200462)
